Addgene plasmid #49339: pJM126
Purpose: bacterial expression of RFA1, RFA2, and RFA3
Depositing lab: Steven Brill. Depositing organization: Rutgers, The State University of New Jersey. Publication: Assessing the requirements for nucleotide excision repair proteins of Saccharomyces cerevisiae in an in vitro system. He Z, Wong JM, Maniar HS, Brill SJ, Ingles CJ. J Biol Chem. 1996 Nov 8;271(45):28243-9. 10.1074/jbc.271.45.28243 PubMed 8910442.
Backbone
  Vector backbone: pET11a
  Backbone manufacturer: Novagen
  Backbone size w/o insert (bp): 5700
  Total vector size (bp): 9300
  Vector type: Bacterial Expression
Growth in bacteria
  Bacterial resistance: Ampicillin, 100 μg/mL
  Growth temperature: 37°C
  Growth strain: DH5alpha
  Copy number: Unknown
Gene/Insert 1
  Gene/Insert name: RFA3
  Species: S. cerevisiae (budding yeast)
  Insert size (bp): 730
  Entrez Gene: RFA3 (a.k.a. YJL173C, RPA14, RPA3)
  Promoter: T7
  Cloning method: Restriction Enzyme; 5′ cloning site BglII (not destroyed); 3′ cloning site BamHI (destroyed during cloning)
  Sequencing primers: 5′ pBRrevBam
Gene/Insert 2
  Gene/Insert name: RFA2
  Species: S. cerevisiae (budding yeast)
  Insert size (bp): 1100
  Entrez Gene: RFA2 (a.k.a. YNL312W, BUF1, RPA2, RPA32)
  Promoter: T7
  Cloning method: Restriction Enzyme; 5′ cloning site BglII (destroyed during cloning); 3′ cloning site BamHI (destroyed during cloning)
  Sequencing primers: 5′ NA
Gene/Insert 3
  Gene/Insert name: RFA1
  Species: S. cerevisiae (budding yeast)
  Insert size (bp): 1900
  Entrez Gene: RFA1 (a.k.a. YAR007C, BUF2, FUN3, RPA1, RPA70)
  Promoter: T7
  Cloning method: Restriction Enzyme; 5′ cloning site BglII (destroyed during cloning); 3′ cloning site BamHI (destroyed during cloning)
  Sequencing primers: 5′ NA; 3′ T7 terminal
Terms and licenses: Academic/Nonprofit Terms; Industry Terms: Not Available to Industry
How to cite: pJM126 was a gift from Steven Brill (Addgene plasmid # 49339 ; http://n2t.net/addgene:49339 ; RRID:Addgene_49339)
