[The description below was written by a language model from this plasmid's Addgene catalogue record.]
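Description:
pJM126 is a bacterial expression plasmid built on the Novagen pET11a backbone (about 5.7 kb) and carrying the three subunit genes of Saccharomyces cerevisiae Replication Protein A, for a total size of roughly 9.3 kb. It is selected with ampicillin; the copy number is recorded as unknown. As a pET-series vector it relies on the bacteriophage T7 promoter, so protein production requires an E. coli host that supplies T7 RNA polymerase, whereas a standard cloning strain such as DH5alpha serves only for plasmid maintenance.

The payload consists of three inserts listed in the order RFA3 (about 730 bp, the small subunit also known as RPA14/RPA3), RFA2 (about 1,100 bp, RPA32/RPA2) and RFA1 (about 1,900 bp, the large subunit RPA70/RPA1). Each is recorded as being under a T7 promoter. The fragments were joined through BglII and BamHI sites, whose compatible ends destroy both sites at most junctions; only the BglII site at the 5′ end of RFA3 is retained. This pattern is consistent with sequential stacking of expression cassettes in tandem, although no feature table is provided, so the exact arrangement of promoters, ribosome binding sites and terminators cannot be confirmed here. No epitope or affinity tags are recorded for any of the subunits.

The stated purpose is co-expression of RFA1, RFA2 and RFA3 in bacteria, which allows the heterotrimeric single-stranded DNA-binding complex to be produced from a single plasmid. The associated publication concerns the protein requirements of yeast nucleotide excision repair in an in vitro system, indicating use as a source of recombinant yeast RPA for biochemical reconstitution.
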