>Addgene plasmid #49339 | pJM126 | addgene partial sequence | sequence record 75600 | T7-term
TTCGGGCTTTGTTAGCAGCCGGATCACTTGATTATTTGATACATTAAGCTAACAAAGCCTTGGATAACTC
ATCGGCAAGATAGTCGGCTTCAGCCCTGTAATTCAAGCTGTGTAGGTTAGCAACGGTATATCTAATTCTG
CTTTGATCATTGTATGTATCCTCACGCGCTCTAATCCTAAAGTCATATTCGTTCATTTGGATACTTTGAG
TAATTTTTGTGAATTCGTTGGGGTCTTCTTCCTTCAAAGACATTAATGTATTAGCATCAACACCCAATAA
TTGTTTAGCTTGGTCGTCAAATAAAGTGAGCCATAGTTGATTGGTTTCGTCAATAATTGATATTGTCAAG
ATGTATCTCCAATTTGGCCTTGCATTATTGGTGTCGCACTTCTCACATCTCCAAGTACCATCAGGCTGTT
CCAGAACTTTCTTATTACAATTCTCATTAGAACAGGCAGGATATGCAAAATTATCAACTTTTAAGAAACT
TATAGCAGCTTTAACACTAAAAAAGTCACCTTTCTCGCTTCTTCCTAGATTTTCAGCTTGAGCTCTAGCA
ATAGTAATACGCTGAGCAATGAATTTTGTTAAGCTAGCAGCCGATTGACCACCCATACCGGGTTCTTGCT
TTAAAGTGATGAAGTTTGCGTTGCGGCCCTTGGAATCATACCAACCCTTTAAGGCATATGCCTCAGGAAT
TTCTGGATTCGGAATCAGGGTACTAGAAAATCCCATAGACAAAGATTTGCCACCAAAATCCGTCACACGA
ACACCTTTAATGGCAGCAACAGAACCTTCAGGAAGGTTGAAATCAAGGGCTTGCTGATTCCATAGGCCAA
CAGAGATAGAAAACCCAGAGTCGTCAACAATTGTGATGTCACGACGATCGAATTTCTTCCCAGCCCTTGA
AGTTAGCTCAAAATGTGGGTTTATAGTTTGGATAATACCGAGGACGTCTACGTTGGAATTTACTTCCTGG
