>Addgene plasmid #49339 | pJM126 | addgene partial sequence | sequence record 75601 | yRFA2-Rev 5'-ttaccggcagccaagtcatt-3'
TCTATTTGACCAGTTCCATCCTCAATAGTTAAAAAAATATTTGCAGTATGGTCTGTAATGTTTCTCACCA
CACCTACAAAACAAACGTGATGAAGTTCTTGGTTATGCGAAACGAAGGGGCCGTCCTGAATATCCTGTTT
GGACTCTAGAATTTGTTTGATCGTCACAGGTGTCAAGGTGTTAACTCTAGTGTTAGTTTCCGACTCCCCA
CTACCTGGGCGGGACTCAGAGTTCTCAAAGCCACCGCCCGTTACTGATGAATATTCGTTATATGGTTGAT
AGGTTGCCATATGTATATCTCCTTCTTAAAGTTAAACAAAATTATTTCTAGAGGGGAATTGTTATCCGCT
CACAATTCCCCTATAGTGAGTCGTATTAATTTCGCGGGATCGAGATCCCCCGGGCTGCAGGAATTCGATA
TCATCGGGAGTAAACTACGCTACTCCTGCATCTATGCCTTCAGATAATGGTGGTTGGTACAAACCATCCA
AGAGATTGTCTTTGTCTGCAAGGAAAATCAACATGAGAAAAGTATGAAAAATAGACGGCTTCTACTATCA
TCATTACAGTAAGGGTTGAAGTCAGGAAAGGTTAAAAATAAAATAAATATCAAAAAGTTTTTAGCGGAAG
GCGTTAAGGCAGCAAGTACACATTCATTTATCTATCTATACATCTATAAACACAACTACAATTTTTTTAG
AAATGGAATTTATTATATGAAGGGAAGACATATAGAGGCAACAGTACATAAAGGTAAGAATAAAAGCGAT
TTTAGCTAGTATATTTCTGGGTATTTCTTACATAGTCTCTGTAAAGCAACCACACCGTTTAAGCTTAAAT
CTTCGTTCTCCTTGAATTTGCATAGTACAGCGTCTAGAATCAAAAATCCTAGCTCGCCGTCATCATTGTT
CCTGCAAACAAACTCATACCACGAGTCGATCTCAAATGTTTTATTCATAGATACACGAATATTGTTCAAC
GTAAT
