>Addgene plasmid #49339 | pJM126 | addgene partial sequence | sequence record 75603 | yRFA2-Fwd 5'-tgcggtgattaagcccataga-3'
CTTGGAAGTCATCAAATGTCATTCCATAGCCAGTGGAATGATGAAACAACCTTTGGAGAGTGCATCCAAC
AACAATGGGCAATCATTATTTGTCAAGGATGATAACGATACATCTTCCGGCTCCAGTCCGTTACAAAGAA
TTCTAGAATTTTGTAAGAAGCAATGTGAGGGCAAAGACGCTAATTCATTCGCTGTTCCCATTCCATTGAT
CTCGCAATCCTTGAATTTGGATGAAACTACCGTCAGAAACTGCTGTACGACCTTGACTGACCAGGGTTTT
ATCTACCCAACTTTTGATGACAATAACTTCTTTGCCCTATGAAAATATATAGATTATTTTTTTAGCATTT
CTTAGTATTCGTTTGTGTATTTCTACTAGGTAAGTACCAAAATTTGCCGGAAATAGAGTGGAAAATGGAA
CCATCGAATTCCTGCAGCCCGGGGGATCTCGATCCCGCGAAATTAATACGACTCACTATAGGGGAATTGT
GAGCGGATAACAATTCCCCTCTAGAAATAATTTTGTTTAACTTTAAGAAGGAGATATACATATGAGCAGT
GTTCAACTTTCGAGGGGCGATTTTCATAGCATCTTCACCAATAAGCAAAGGTACGATAATCCCACCGGTG
GCGTTTATCAAGTTTATAACACCAGGAAATCTGATGGGGCTAACAGCAACAGAAAGAATTTGATCATGAT
TTCCGATGGTATTTACCATATGAAGGCTCTGTTGAGAAACCAAGCTGCATCCAAGTTCCAGTCAATGGAA
CTACAAAGGGGTGATATCATTCGCGTGATAATTGCAGAACCTGCTATTGTCAGGGAAAGAAAGAAATACG
TTCTTTTAGTAGATGACTTTGAGTTGGTCCAGTCGCGTGCTGATATGGTCAACCAAACTAGTACTTTTTT
GGATAACTATTTCTCAGAGCATCCAAATGAAACCTTAAAAGACGAA
