>Addgene plasmid #49339 | pJM126 | addgene partial sequence | sequence record 77170 | pBRrevBam 5'-GGTGATGTCGGCGATATAGG-3'
GCCGGCCACGATGCGTCCGGCGTAGAGGATCGAGATCTCGATCCCGCGAAATTAATACGACTCACTATAG
GGGAATTGTGAGCGGATAACAATTCCCCTCTAGAAATAATTTTGTTTAACTTTAAGAAGGAGATATACAT
ATGGCCAGCGAAACACCAAGAGTTGACCCCACAGAAATCTCCAACGTCAATGCTCCTGTGTTTAGGATAA
TAGCGCAAATCAAATCACAACCCACTGAATCTCAGTTGATTTTACAATCGCCAACCATATCATCGAAAAA
CGGCAGCGAGGTTGAAATGATTACGTTGAACAATATTCGTGTATCTATGAATAAAACATTTGAGATCGAC
TCGTGGTATGAGTTTGTTTGCAGGAACAATGATGACGGCGAGCTAGGATTTTTGATTCTAGACGCTGTAC
TATGCAAATTCAAGGAGAACGAAGATTTAAGCTTAAACGGTGTGGTTGCTTTACAGAGACTATGTAAGAA
ATACCCAGAAATATACTAGCTAAAATCGCTTTTATTCTTACCTTTATGTACTGTTGCCTCTATATGTCTT
CCCTTCATATAATAAATTCCATTTCTAAAAAAATTGTAGTTGTGTTTATAGATGTATAGATAGATAAATG
AATGTGTACTTGCTGCCTTAACGCCTTCCGCTAAAAACTTTTTGATATTTATTTTATTTTTAACCTTTCC
TGACTTCAACCCTTACTGTAATGATGATAGTAGAAGCCGTCTATTTTTCATACTTTTCTCATGTTGATTT
TCCTTGCAGACAAAGACAATCTCTTGGATGGTTTGTACCAACCACCATTATCTGAAGGCATAGATGCAGG
AGTAGCGTAGTTTACTCCCGATGATATCGAATTCCTGCAGCCCGGGGGATCTCGATCCCGCGAAATTAAT
ACGACTCACTATAGGGG
